>Addgene plasmid #82044 | pDONR223_PIK3R3_WT | addgene full sequence | sequence record 163204 | Addgene NGS Result
CTTTCCTGCGTTATCCCCTGATTCTGTGGATAACCGTATTACCGCCTTTGAGTGAGCTGATACCGCTCGC
CGCAGCCGAACGACCGAGCGCAGCGAGTCAGTGAGCGAGGAAGCGGAAGAGCGCCCAATACGCAAACCGC
CTCTCCCCGCGCGTTGGCCGATTCATTAATGCAGCTGGCACGACAGGTTTCCCGACTGGAAAGCGGGCAG
TGAGCGCAACGCAATTAATACGCGTACCGCTAGCCAGGAAGAGTTTGTAGAAACGCAAAAAGGCCATCCG
TCAGGATGGCCTTCTGCTTAGTTTGATGCCTGGCAGTTTATGGCGGGCGTCCTGCCCGCCACCCTCCGGG
CCGTTGCTTCACAACGTTCAAATCCGCTCCCGGCGGATTTGTCCTACTCAGGAGAGCGTTCACCGACAAA
CAACAGATAAAACGAAAGGCCCAGTCTTCCGACTGAGCCTTTCGTTTTATTTGATGCCTGGCAGTTCCCT
ACTCTCGCGTTAACGCTAGCATGGATGTTTTCCCAGTCACGACGTTGTAAAACGACGGCCAGTCTTAAGC
TCGGGCCCCAAATAATGATTTTATTTTGACTGATAGTGACCTGTTCGTTGCAACAAATTGATGAGCAATG
CTTTTTTATAATGCCAACTTTGTACAAAAAAGTTGGCATGTACAATACGGTGTGGAGTATGGACCGCGAT
GACGCAGACTGGAGGGAGGTGATGATGCCCTATTCGACAGAACTGATATTTTATATTGAAATGGATCCTC
CAGCTCTTCCACCAAAGCCACCTAAGCCAATGACTTCAGCAGTTCCAAATGGAATGAAGGACAGTTCTGT
TTCTCTTCAGGATGCAGAATGGTACTGGGGGGATATTTCAAGGGAGGAGGTAAATGACAAATTGCGGGAT
ATGCCAGATGGGACCTTCTTGGTCCGAGATGCCTCAACAAAAATGCAGGGAGATTATACTTTGACTTTGC
GGAAGGGAGGCAATAATAAGTTAATAAAGATCTATCACCGGGATGGTAAATATGGCTTTTCTGATCCTCT
GACATTTAATTCCGTGGTGGAGCTCATTAACCACTATCACCATGAATCTCTTGCTCAGTACAATCCCAAA
CTTGATGTGAAGCTGATGTACCCAGTGTCCAGATACCAACAGGATCAGTTGGTAAAAGAAGATAATATTG
ATGCAGTAGGTAAAAAACTGCAAGAATACCACTCTCAGTATCAGGAGAAGAGTAAAGAGTATGATAGGCT
GTATGAAGAATATACTAGAACATCCCAGGAAATACAGATGAAGAGGACTGCAATAGAAGCTTTTAATGAA
ACAATTAAAATATTTGAAGAGCAGTGTCACACACAAGAACAACATAGCAAAGAATATATTGAGCGATTTC
GCAGAGAGGGGAATGAAAAGGAGATTGAACGAATTATGATGAATTATGATAAATTGAAATCACGTCTGGG
TGAGATTCATGATAGCAAAATGCGTCTAGAGCAGGATTTGAAGAATCAAGCTTTGGACAACCGAGAAATA
GATAAAAAAATGAATAGCATCAAACCTGACCTGATCCAGCTGCGAAAGATCCGAGATCAACACCTTGTAT
GGCTCAATCACAAAGGAGTGAGACAGAAACGCCTGAATGTCTGGCTGGGAATTAAGAATGAGGATGCTGC
TGAGAACTATTTTATCAATGAGGAAGATGAAAACCTGCCCCATTATGATGAGAAAACCTGGTTTGTTGAG
GATATCAATCGAGTACAAGCAGAGGACTTGCTTTATGGGAAACCTGATGGTGCATTCTTAATTCGTGAGA
GTAGCAAGAAAGGATGCTATGCTTGCTCTGTGGTGGCCGATGGGGAAGTGAAGCACTGTGTGATCTACAG
CACTGCTCGGGGCTATGGCTTTGCAGAGCCCTACAACCTGTACAGCTCTCTGAAGGAGCTAGTGCTCCAT
TACCAGCAGACATCCTTGGTTCAGCACAACGACTCCCTCAACGTCAGGCTTGCCTACCCTGTTCATGCAC
AGATGCCCTCGCTTTGCAGATACCCAACTTTCTTGTACAAAGTTGGCATTATAAGAAAGCATTGCTTATC
AATTTGTTGCAACGAACAGGTCACTATCAGTCAAAATAAAATCATTATTTGCCATCCAGCTGATATCCCC
TATAGTGAGTCGTATTACATGGTCATAGCTGTTTCCTGGCAGCTCTGGCCCGTGTCTCAAAATCTCTGAT
GTTACATTGCACAAGATAAAAATATATCATCATGCCTCCTCTAGACCAGCCAGGACAGAAATGCCTCGAC
TTCGCTGCTACCCAAGGTTGCCGGGTGACGCACACCGTGGAAACGGATGAAGGCACGAACCCAGTGGACA
TAAGCCTGTTCGGTTCGTAAGCTGTAATGCAAGTAGCGTATGCGCTCACGCAACTGGTCCAGAACCTTGA
CCGAACGCAGCGGTGGTAACGGCGCAGTGGCGGTTTTCATGGCTTGTTATGACTGTTTTTTTGGGGTACA
GTCTATGCCTCGGGCATCCAAGCAGCAAGCGCGTTACGCCGTGGGTCGATGTTTGATGTTATGGAGCAGC
AACGATGTTACGCAGCAGGGCAGTCGCCCTAAAACAAAGTTAAACATTATGAGGGAAGCGGTGATCGCCG
AAGTATCGACTCAACTATCAGAGGTAGTTGGCGTCATCGAGCGCCATCTCGAACCGACGTTGCTGGCCGT
ACATTTGTACGGCTCCGCAGTGGATGGCGGCCTGAAGCCACACAGTGATATTGATTTGCTGGTTACGGTG
ACCGTAAGGCTTGATGAAACAACGCGGCGAGCTTTGATCAACGACCTTTTGGAAACTTCGGCTTCCCCTG
GAGAGAGCGAGATTCTCCGCGCTGTAGAAGTCACCATTGTTGTGCACGACGACATCATTCCGTGGCGTTA
TCCAGCTAAGCGCGAACTGCAATTTGGAGAATGGCAGCGCAATGACATTCTTGCAGGTATCTTCGAGCCA
GCCACGATCGACATTGATCTGGCTATCTTGCTGACAAAAGCAAGAGAACATAGCGTTGCCTTGGTAGGTC
CAGCGGCGGAGGAACTCTTTGATCCGGTTCCTGAACAGGATCTATTTGAGGCGCTAAATGAAACCTTAAC
GCTATGGAACTCGCCGCCCGACTGGGCTGGCGATGAGCGAAATGTAGTGCTTACGTTGTCCCGCATTTGG
TACAGCGCAGTAACCGGCAAAATCGCGCCGAAGGATGTCGCTGCCGACTGGGCAATGGAGCGCCTGCCGG
CCCAGTATCAGCCCGTCATACTTGAAGCTAGACAGGCTTATCTTGGACAAGAAGAAGATCGCTTGGCCTC
GCGCGCAGATCAGTTGGAAGAATTTGTCCACTACGTGAAAGGCGAGATCACCAAGGTAGTCGGCAAATAA
CCCTCGAGCCACCCATGACCAAAATCCCTTAACGTGAGTTACGCGTCGTTCCACTGAGCGTCAGACCCCG
TAGAAAAGATCAAAGGATCTTCTTGAGATCCTTTTTTTCTGCGCGTAATCTGCTGCTTGCAAACAAAAAA
ACCACCGCTACCAGCGGTGGTTTGTTTGCCGGATCAAGAGCTACCAACTCTTTTTCCGAAGGTAACTGGC
TTCAGCAGAGCGCAGATACCAAATACTGTTCTTCTAGTGTAGCCGTAGTTAGGCCACCACTTCAAGAACT
CTGTAGCACCGCCTACATACCTCGCTCTGCTAATCCTGTTACCAGTGGCTGCTGCCAGTGGCGATAAGTC
GTGTCTTACCGGGTTGGACTCAAGACGATAGTTACCGGATAAGGCGCAGCGGTCGGGCTGAACGGGGGGT
TCGTGCACACAGCCCAGCTTGGAGCGAACGACCTACACCGAACTGAGATACCTACAGCGTGAGCTATGAG
AAAGCGCCACGCTTCCCGAAGGGAGAAAGGCGGACAGGTATCCGGTAAGCGGCAGGGTCGGAACAGGAGA
GCGCACGAGGGAGCTTCCAGGGGGAAACGCCTGGTATCTTTATAGTCCTGTCGGGTTTCGCCACCTCTGA
CTTGAGCGTCGATTTTTGTGATGCTCGTCAGGGGGGCGGAGCCTATGGAAAAACGCCAGCAACGCGGCCT
TTTTACGGTTCCTGGCCTTTTGCTGGCCTTTTGCTCACATGTT
Features (pLannotate 1.2.2; 12 found; start..end, strand, type, name):
    121..213     +  CDS            lacI (fragment): lac repressor; lacI; The lac repressor binds to the lac operator to inhibit transcription in E. coli. This inhibition can be relieved by adding lactose or isopropyl-β-D-thiogalactopyranoside (IPTG).
    268..295     -  terminator     rrnB T2 terminator: transcription terminator T2 from the E. coli rrnB gene
    427..470     +  terminator     rrnB T1 terminator: Escherichia coli rrnB; transcription terminator T1 from the E. coli rrnB gene
    517..553     -  CDS            lacZα (fragment): LacZα fragment of β-galactosidase; lacZ fragment
    570..665     +  protein_bind   attL3: mutant version of attL; recombination site for the Gateway® LR reaction LR Clonase™
    668..2050    +  CDS            PIK3R3: P55G_HUMAN - Experimental evidence at protein level: Swiss-Prot protein existence level 1. Binds to activated (phosphorylated) protein-tyrosine kinases through its SH2 domain and regulates their kinase activity. During insulin stimulation, it also binds to IRS-1. From Homo sapiens (Human).
   2052..2151    -  protein_bind   attL2: mutant version of attL; recombination site for the Gateway® LR reaction LR Clonase™
   2169..2187    -  promoter       T7 promoter: promoter for bacteriophage T7 RNA polymerase
   2377..2400    +  promoter       Pc promoter (fragment): intI1 (promoter lies within the coding sequence); class 1 integron promoter
   2576..2632    +  CDS            GmR (fragment): gentamycin acetyltransferase; aacC1; confers resistance to gentamycin
   2639..3430    +  CDS            SmR: aminoglycoside adenylyltransferase (Murphy, 1985); aadA; confers resistance to spectinomycin and streptomycin
   3523..4111    +  rep_origin     ori: high-copy-number ColE1/pMB1/pBR322/pUC origin of replication
