[The description below was written by a language model from this plasmid's Addgene catalogue record and pLannotate feature annotations shown in this document.]
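Description:
pDONR223_PIK3R3_WT is a Gateway entry clone built on the Invitrogen pDONR223 backbone and carrying the human PIK3R3 open reading frame (reference transcript NM_003629.3), which encodes the p55-gamma regulatory subunit of phosphoinositide 3-kinase. It is part of the Target Accelerator Plasmid Collection, a set of wild-type and variant cancer gene clones assembled for systematic functional testing of rare cancer alleles. The plasmid is propagated in E. coli from a high-copy ColE1/pUC-type origin and is selected with spectinomycin through the aadA (SmR) aminoglycoside adenylyltransferase gene. This gene lies downstream of a class 1 integron Pc promoter fragment and a remnant of a gentamicin resistance gene.

The sequenced plasmid is 4,173 nt, and the PIK3R3 coding sequence of about 1.4 kb is flanked by two attL recombination sites. The annotation software labels these attL3 and attL2. The attL sites allow the ORF to be transferred by an LR Clonase reaction into any compatible attR destination vector. The entry clone has no promoter driving the insert, so expression depends on the destination vector chosen. A T7 promoter sits just outside one attL site, rrnB T1 and T2 terminators lie upstream of the cassette to insulate it from read-through transcription, and short lacI and lacZα fragments are backbone remnants. The depositor describes the clone as "open", meaning no stop codon follows the insert, so it can be fused in frame to C-terminal tags supplied by a destination vector. Although the plasmid name says WT, the catalogue mutation field lists D338A. The record does not resolve this discrepancy, so users should confirm the residue from the sequence.
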