Addgene plasmid #82044: pDONR223_PIK3R3_WT
Purpose: Gateway Donor vector containing PIK3R3 , part of the Target Accelerator Plasmid Collection.
Depositing lab: Jesse Boehm & William Hahn & David Root. Depositing organization: Broad Institute. Publication: Systematic Functional Interrogation of Rare Cancer Variants Identifies Oncogenic Alleles. Kim E, Ilic N, Shrestha Y, Zou L, Kamburov A, Zhu C, Yang X, Lubonja R, Tran N, Nguyen C, Lawrence MS, Piccioni F, Bagul M, Doench JG, Chouinard CR, Wu X, Hogstrom L, Natoli T, Tamayo P, Horn H, Corsello SM, Lage K, Root DE, Subramanian A, Golub TR, Getz G, Boehm JS, Hahn WC. Cancer Discov. 2016 Jul;6(7):714-26. doi: 10.1158/2159-8290.CD-16-0160. Epub 2016 May 4. PubMed 27147599.
Backbone
  Vector backbone: pDONR223
  Backbone manufacturer: Invitrogen
  Backbone size w/o insert (bp): 2790
  Vector type: Gateway Entry vector
Growth in bacteria
  Bacterial resistance: Spectinomycin, 50 μg/mL
  Growth temperature: 37°C
  Growth strain: DH5alpha
  Copy number: High Copy
Gene/Insert
  Gene/Insert name: PIK3R3 (alt name: NM_003629.3)
  Species: H. sapiens (human)
  Mutation: D338A
  Entrez Gene: PIK3R3 (a.k.a. p55, p55-GAMMA, p55PIK)
  Promoter: None
  Cloning method: Gateway Cloning
  Sequencing primers: 5′ M13pUC-fwd; 3′ M13-Rev
Terms and licenses: Academic/Nonprofit Terms; Industry Terms: Not Available to Industry
Depositor comments: Open state: NO stop codon immediately follows insert
How to cite: pDONR223_PIK3R3_WT was a gift from Jesse Boehm & William Hahn & David Root (Addgene plasmid # 82044 ; http://n2t.net/addgene:82044 ; RRID:Addgene_82044)
