>Addgene plasmid #82044 | pDONR223_PIK3R3_WT | depositor partial sequence | sequence record 155415 | Insert sequence
ATGTACAATACGGTGTGGAGTATGGACCGCGATGACGCAGACTGGAGGGAGGTGATGATGCCCTATTCGA
CAGAACTGATATTTTATATTGAAATGGATCCTCCAGCTCTTCCACCAAAGCCACCTAAGCCAATGACTTC
AGCAGTTCCAAATGGAATGAAGGACAGTTCTGTTTCTCTTCAGGATGCAGAATGGTACTGGGGGGATATT
TCAAGGGAGGAGGTAAATGACAAATTGCGGGATATGCCAGATGGGACCTTCTTGGTCCGAGATGCCTCAA
CAAAAATGCAGGGAGATTATACTTTGACTTTGCGGAAGGGAGGCAATAATAAGTTAATAAAGATCTATCA
CCGGGATGGTAAATATGGCTTTTCTGATCCTCTGACATTTAATTCCGTGGTGGAGCTCATTAACCACTAT
CACCATGAATCTCTTGCTCAGTACAATCCCAAACTTGATGTGAAGCTGATGTACCCAGTGTCCAGATACC
AACAGGATCAGTTGGTAAAAGAAGATAATATTGATGCAGTAGGTAAAAAACTGCAAGAATACCACTCTCA
GTATCAGGAGAAGAGTAAAGAGTATGATAGGCTGTATGAAGAATATACTAGAACATCCCAGGAAATACAG
ATGAAGAGGACTGCAATAGAAGCTTTTAATGAAACAATTAAAATATTTGAAGAGCAGTGTCACACACAAG
AACAACATAGCAAAGAATATATTGAGCGATTTCGCAGAGAGGGGAATGAAAAGGAGATTGAACGAATTAT
GATGAATTATGATAAATTGAAATCACGTCTGGGTGAGATTCATGATAGCAAAATGCGTCTAGAGCAGGAT
TTGAAGAATCAAGCTTTGGACAACCGAGAAATAGATAAAAAAATGAATAGCATCAAACCTGACCTGATCC
AGCTGCGAAAGATCCGAGATCAACACCTTGTATGGCTCAATCACAAAGGAGTGAGACAGAAACGCCTGAA
TGTCTGGCTGGGAATTAAGAATGAGGATGCTGCTGAGAACTATTTTATCAATGAGGAAGATGAAAACCTG
CCCCATTATGATGAGAAAACCTGGTTTGTTGAGGATATCAATCGAGTACAAGCAGAGGACTTGCTTTATG
GGAAACCTGATGGTGCATTCTTAATTCGTGAGAGTAGCAAGAAAGGATGCTATGCTTGCTCTGTGGTGGC
CGATGGGGAAGTGAAGCACTGTGTGATCTACAGCACTGCTCGGGGCTATGGCTTTGCAGAGCCCTACAAC
CTGTACAGCTCTCTGAAGGAGCTAGTGCTCCATTACCAGCAGACATCCTTGGTTCAGCACAACGACTCCC
TCAACGTCAGGCTTGCCTACCCTGTTCATGCACAGATGCCCTCGCTTTGCAGA
